>Addgene plasmid #153811 | pGBW-m4252944 | depositor full sequence | sequence record 297500 | Full Sequence
CACCATGTACTCATTCGTTTCGGAAGAGACAGGTACGTTAATAGTTAATAGCGTACTTCTTTTTCTTGCT
TTCGTGGTATTCTTGCTAGTTACACTAGCCATCCTTACTGCGCTTCGATTGTGTGCGTACTGCTGCAATA
TTGTTAACGTGAGTCTTGTAAAACCTTCTTTTTACGTTTACTCTCGTGTTAAAAATCTGAATTCTTCTAG
AGTTCCTGATCTTCTGGTCGAAAACCTTTACTTTCAGTCGAAAGAAACCGCGGCAGCTAAGTTCGAGAGG
CAGCACATGGACAGTTAAGGATCCGCAGGCCTCTGCTAGCTTGACTGACTGAGATACAGCGTACCTTCAG
CTCACAGACATGATAAGATACATTGATGAGTTTGGACAAACCACAACTAGAATGCAGTGAAAAAAATGCT
TTATTTGTGAAATTTGTGATGCTATTGCTTTATTTGTAACCATTATAAGCTGCAATAAACAAGTTAACAA
CAACAATTGCATTCATTTTATGTTTCAGGTTCAGGGGGAGGTGTGGGAGGTTTTTTAAAGCAAGTAAAAC
CTCTACAAATGTGGTATTGGCCCATCTCTATCGGTATCGTAGCATAACCCCTTGGGGCCTCTAAACGGGT
CTTGAGGGGTTTTTTGTGCCCCTCGGGCCGGATTGCTATCTACCGGCATTGGCGCAGAAAAAAATGCCTG
ATGCGACGCTGCGCGTCTTATACTCCCACATATGCCAGATTCAGCAACGGATACGGCTTCCCCAACTTGC
CCACTTCCATACGTGTCCTCCTTACCAGAAATTTATCCTTAAGGTCGTCAGCTATCCTGCAGGCGATCTC
TCGATTTCGATCAAGACATTCCTTTAATGGTCTTTTCTGGACACCACTAGGGGTCAGAAGTAGTTCATCA
AACTTTCTTCCCTCCCTAATCTCATTGGTTACCTTGGGCTATCGAAACTTAATTAACCAGTCAAGTCAGC
TACTTGGCGAGATCGACTTGTCTGGGTTTCGACTACGCTCAGAATTGCGTCAGTCAAGTTCGATCTGGTC
CTTGCTATTGCACCCGTTCTCCGATTACGAGTTTCATTTAAATCATGTGAGCAAAAGGCCAGCAAAAGGC
CAGGAACCGTAAAAAGGCCGCGTTGCTGGCGTTTTTCCATAGGCTCCGCCCCCCTGACGAGCATCACAAA
AATCGACGCTCAAGTCAGAGGTGGCGAAACCCGACAGGACTATAAAGATACCAGGCGTTTCCCCCTGGAA
GCTCCCTCGTGCGCTCTCCTGTTCCGACCCTGCCGCTTACCGGATACCTGTCCGCCTTTCTCCCTTCGGG
AAGCGTGGCGCTTTCTCATAGCTCACGCTGTAGGTATCTCAGTTCGGTGTAGGTCGTTCGCTCCAAGCTG
GGCTGTGTGCACGAACCCCCCGTTCAGCCCGACCGCTGCGCCTTATCCGGTAACTATCGTCTTGAGTCCA
ACCCGGTAAGACACGACTTATCGCCACTGGCAGCAGCCACTGGTAACAGGATTAGCAGAGCGAGGTATGT
AGGCGGTGCTACAGAGTTCTTGAAGTGGTGGCCTAACTACGGCTACACTAGAAGAACAGTATTTGGTATC
TGCGCTCTGCTGAAGCCAGTTACCTTCGGAAAAAGAGTTGGTAGCTCTTGATCCGGCAAACAAACCACCG
CTGGTAGCGGTGGTTTTTTTGTTTGCAAGCAGCAGATTACGCGCAGAAAAAAAGGATCTCAAGAAGATCC
TTTGATCTTTTCTACGGGGTCTGACGCTCAGTGGAACGAAAACTCACGTTAAGGGATTTTGGTCATGAGA
TTATCAAAAAGGATCTTCACCTAGATCCTTTTAAATTAAAAATGAAGTTTTAAATCAATCTAAAGTATAT
ATGAGTAAACTTGGTCTGACAGTTACCAATGCTTAATCAGTGAGGCACCTATCTCAGCGATCTGTCTATT
TCGTTCATCCATAGTTGCATTTAAATTTCCGAACTCTCCAAGGCCCTCGTCGGAAAATCTTCAAACCTTT
CGTCCGATCCATCTTGCAGGCTACCTCTCGAACGAACTATCGCAAGTCTCTTGGCCGGCCTTGCGCCTTG
GCTATTGCTTGGCAGCGCCTATCGCCAGGTATTACTCCAATCCCGAATATCCGAGATCGGGATCACCCGA
GAGAAGTTCAACCTACATCCTCAATCCCGATCTATCCGAGATCCGAGGAATATCGAAATCGGGGCGCGCC
TGGCCTCCGCGCCGGGTTTTGGCGCCTCCCGCGGGCGCCCCCCTCGTCACGGCGAGCGCTGCCACGTCAG
ACGAAGGGCGCAGGAGCGTCCTGATCCTTCCGCCCGGACGCTCAGGACAGCGGCCCGCTGCTCATAAGAC
TCGGCCTTAGAACCCCAGTATCAGCAGAAGGACATTTTAGGACGGGACTTGGGTGACTCTAGGGCACTGG
TTTTCTTTCCAGAGAGCGGAACAGGCGAGGAAAAGTAGTCCCTTCTCGGCGATTCTGCGGAGGGATCTCC
GTGGGGCGGTGAACGCCGATGATTATATAAGGACGCGCCGGGTGTGGCACAGCTAGTTCCGTCGCAGCCG
GGATTTGGGTCGCGGTTCTTGTTTGTGGATCGCTGTGATCGTCACTTGGTGAGTAGCGGGCTGCTGGGCT
GGCCGGGGCTTTCGTGGCCGCCGGGCCGCTCGGTGGGACGGAAGCGTGTGGAGAGACCGCCAAGGGCTGT
AGTCTGGGTCCGCGAGCAAGGTTGCCCTGAACTGGGGGTTGGGGGGAGCGCAGCAAAATGGCGGCTGTTC
CCGAGTCTTGAATGGAAGACGCTTGTGAGGCGGGCTGTGAGGTCGTTGAAACAAGGTGGGGGGCATGGTG
GGCGGCAAGAACCCAAGGTCTTGAGCCCTTCGCTAATGCGGGAAAGCTCTTATTCGGGTGAGATGGGCTG
GGCACCATCTGGGGACCCTGACGTGAAGTTTGTCACTGACTGGAGAACTCGGTTTGTCGTCTGTTGCGGG
GGCGGCAGTTATGGCGGTGCCGTTGGGCAGTGCACCCGTACCTTTGGGAGCGCGCGCCCTCGTCGTGTCG
TGACGTCACCCGTTCTGTTGGCTTATAATGCAGGGTGGGGCCACCAGCCGGTAGGTGTGCGGTAGGCTTT
TCTCCGTCGCAGGACGCAGGGTTCGGGCCTAGGGTAGGCTCTCCTGAATCGACAGGCGCCGGACCTCTGG
TGAGGGGAGGGATAAGTGAGGCGTCAGTTTCTTTGGTCGGTTTTATGTACCTATCTTCTTAAGTAGCTGA
AGCTCCGGTTTTGAACTATGCGCTCGGGGTTGGCGAGTGTGTTTTGTGAAGTTTTTTAGGCACCTTTTGA
AATGTAATCATTTGGGTCAATATGTAATTTTCAGTGTTAGACTTGTAAATTGTCCGCTAAATTCTGGCCG
TTTTTGGCTTTTTTGTTAGACAACATGGGTAAAAAGCCTGAACTCACCGCGACGTCTGTCGAGAAGTTTC
TGATCGAAAAGTTCGACAGCGTCTCCGACCTGATGCAGCTCTCGGAGGGCGAAGAATCTCGTGCTTTCAG
CTTCGATGTAGGAGGGCGTGGATATGTCCTGCGGGTAAATAGCTGCGCCGATGGTTTCTACAAAGATCGT
TATGTTTATCGGCACTTTGCATCCGCCGCGCTCCCGATTCCGGAAGTGCTTGACATTGGGGAGTTCAGCG
AGAGCCTGACCTATTGCATCTCCCGCCGTGCACAGGGTGTCACGTTGCAAGACCTGCCTGAAACCGAACT
GCCCGCTGTTCTGCAGCCGGTCGCGGAGGCAATGGATGCCATCGCTGCCGCCGATCTTAGCCAGACGAGC
GGGTTCGGCCCATTCGGACCGCAAGGAATCGGTCAATACACTACATGGCGTGATTTCATATGCGCGATTG
CTGATCCCCATGTGTATCACTGGCAAACTGTGATGGACGACACCGTCAGTGCGTCCGTCGCGCAGGCTCT
CGATGAGCTGATGCTTTGGGCCGAGGACTGCCCCGAAGTCCGGCACCTCGTGCACGCGGATTTCGGCTCC
AACAATGTCCTGACGGACAATGGCCGCATAACAGCGGTCATTGACTGGAGCGAGGCGATGTTCGGGGATT
CCCAATACGAGGTCGCCAACATCTTCTTCTGGAGGCCGTGGTTGGCTTGTATGGAGCAGCAGACGCGCTA
CTTCGAGCGGAGGCATCCGGAGCTTGCAGGATCGCCCCGGCTCCGGGCGTATATGCTCCGCATTGGTCTT
GACCAACTCTATCAGAGCTTGGTTGACGGCAATTTCGATGATGCAGCTTGGGCGCAGGGTCGATGCGACG
CAATCGTCCGATCCGGAGCCGGGACTGTCGGGCGTACACAAATCGCCCGCAGAAGCGCCGCCGTCTGGAC
CGATGGCTGTGTAGAAGTACTCGCCGATAGTGGAAACCGACGCCCCAGCACTCGTCCGAGGGCAAAGGAA
TAAGCTAGTATGTAAGCCTAGTCTTAGATAATAAAATCGCTATCCATCGAAGATGGATGTGTGTTGGTTT
TTTGTGTGTGTAACGCTAGGCGCGCCTGGTGTACCGAGAACGATCCTCTCAGTGCGAGTCTCGACGATCC
ATATCGTTGCTTGGCAGTCAGCCAGTCGGAATCCAGCTTGGGACCCAGGAAGTCCAATCGTCAGATATTG
TACTCAAGCCTGGTCACGGCAGCGTACCGATCTGTTTAAACCTAGATATTGATAGTCTGATCGGTCAACG
TATAATCGAGTCCTAGCTTTTGCAAACATCTATCAAGAGACAGGATCAGCAGGAGGCTTTCGCATGAGTA
TTCAACATTTCCGTGTCGCCCTTATTCCCTTTTTTGCGGCATTTTGCCTTCCTGTTTTTGCTCACCCAGA
AACGCTGGTGAAAGTAAAAGATGCTGAAGATCAGTTGGGTGCGCGAGTGGGTTACATCGAACTGGATCTC
AACAGCGGTAAGATCCTTGAGAGTTTTCGCCCCGAAGAACGCTTTCCAATGATGAGCACTTTTAAAGTTC
TGCTATGTGGCGCGGTATTATCCCGTATTGACGCCGGGCAAGAGCAACTCGGTCGCCGCATACACTATTC
TCAGAATGACTTGGTTGAGTATTCACCAGTCACAGAAAAGCATCTTACGGATGGCATGACAGTAAGAGAA
TTATGCAGTGCTGCCATAACCATGAGTGATAACACTGCGGCCAACTTACTTCTGACAACGATTGGAGGAC
CGAAGGAGCTAACCGCTTTTTTGCACAACATGGGGGATCATGTAACTCGCCTTGATCGTTGGGAACCGGA
GCTGAATGAAGCCATACCAAACGACGAGCGTGACACCACGATGCCTGTAGCAATGGCAACAACCTTGCGT
AAACTATTAACTGGCGAACTACTTACTCTAGCTTCCCGGCAACAGTTGATAGACTGGATGGAGGCGGATA
AAGTTGCAGGACCACTTCTGCGCTCGGCCCTTCCGGCTGGCTGGTTTATTGCTGATAAATCTGGAGCCGG
TGAGCGTGGGTCTCGCGGTATCATTGCAGCACTGGGGCCAGATGGTAAGCCCTCCCGTATCGTAGTTATC
TACACGACGGGGAGTCAGGCAACTATGGATGAACGAAATAGACAGATCGCTGAGATAGGTGCCTCACTGA
TTAAGCATTGGTAACCGATTCTAGGTGCATTGGCGCAGAAAAAAATGCCTGATGCGACGCTGCGCGTCTT
ATACTCCCACATATGCCAGATTCAGCAACGGATACGGCTTCCCCAACTTGCCCACTTCCATACGTGTCCT
CCTTACCAGAAATTTATCCTTAAGATCCCGAATCGTTTAAACTCGACTCTGGCTCTATCGAATCTCCGTC
GTTTCGAGCTTACGCGAACAGCCGTGGCGCTCATTTGCTCGTCGGGCATCGAATCTCGTCAGCTATCGTC
AGCTTACCTTTTTGGCAGCGATCGCGGCTCCCGACATCTTGGACCATTAGCTCCACAGGTATCTTCTTCC
CTCTAGTGGTCATAACAGCAGCTTCAGCTACCTCTCAATTCAAAAAACCCCTCAAGACCCGTTTAGAGGC
CCCAAGGGGTTATGCTATCAATCGTTGCGTTACACACACAAAAAACCAACACACATCCATCTTCGATGGA
TAGCGATTTTATTATCTAACTGCTGATCGAGTGTAGCCAGATCTAGTAATCAATTACGGGGTCATTAGTT
CATAGCCCATATATGGAGTTCCGCGTTACATAACTTACGGTAAATGGCCCGCCTGGCTGACCGCCCAACG
ACCCCCGCCCATTGACGTCAATAATGACGTATGTTCCCATAGTAACGCCAATAGGGACTTTCCATTGACG
TCAATGGGTGGAGTATTTACGGTAAACTGCCCACTTGGCAGTACATCAAGTGTATCATATGCCAAGTACG
CCCCCTATTGACGTCAATGACGGTAAATGGCCCGCCTGGCATTATGCCCAGTACATGACCTTATGGGACT
TTCCTACTTGGCAGTACATCTACGTATTAGTCATCGCTATTACCATGCTGATGCGGTTTTGGCAGTACAT
CAATGGGCGTGGATAGCGGTTTGACTCACGGGGATTTCCAAGTCTCCACCCCATTGACGTCAATGGGAGT
TTGTTTTGGCACCAAAATCAACGGGACTTTCCAAAATGTCGTAACAACTCCGCCCCATTGACGCAAATGG
GCGGTAGGCGTGTACGGTGGGAGGTCTATATAAGCAGAGCTGGTTTAGTGAACCGTCAGATCAGATCTTT
GTCGATCCTACCATCCACTCGACACACCCGCCAGCGGCCGC
Features (pLannotate 1.2.2; 19 found; start..end, strand, type, name):
      5..229     +  CDS            E: VEMP_SARS2 - Experimental evidence at protein level: Swiss-Prot protein existence level 1. Plays a central role in virus morphogenesis and assembly. Acts as a viroporin and self-assembles in host membranes forming pentameric protein-lipid pores that allow ion transport. Also plays a role in the induction of apoptosis (By similarity). Regulates the localization of S protein at cis-Golgi, the place of virus budding (PubMed:33229438). May act by slowing down the cell secretory pathway (PubMed:33229438). May interfere with tight-junction stability by interacting with host MPP5. This would result i
    364..485     -  polyA_signal   SV40 poly(A) signal: SV40 polyadenylation signal
    508..577     -  CDS            large T antigen (fragment): large T antigen from SV40 (simian virus 40)
    600..646     +  terminator     T7 terminator: transcription terminator for bacteriophage T7 RNA polymerase
    676..812     +  terminator     rrnG terminator: transcription terminator from the E. coli ribosomal RNA rrnG operon (Albrechtsen et al., 1991)
    857..928     +  misc_feature   3' β-globin insulator: insulator downstream of the human β-globin locus (Farrell et al., 2002)
   1154..1742    -  rep_origin     ori: high-copy-number ColE1/pMB1/pBR322/pUC origin of replication
   1914..1978    -  CDS            bla(M) (fragment): β-lactamase lacking the signal sequence; bla(M); allows cytosolic expression of β-lactamase
   2242..3451    +  promoter       UbC promoter: human ubiquitin C promoter
   3461..4482    +  CDS            HygR (fragment): hygromycin B phosphotransferase confers resistance to hygromycin
   4510..4558    +  polyA_signal   poly(A) signal: synthetic polyadenylation signal
   4824..5684    +  CDS            AmpR: β-lactamase; bla; confers resistance to ampicillin, carbenicillin, and related antibiotics
   5697..5833    +  terminator     rrnG terminator: transcription terminator from the E. coli ribosomal RNA rrnG operon (Albrechtsen et al., 1991)
   5985..6056    +  misc_feature   5' β-globin insulator: insulator upstream of the human β-globin locus (Farrell et al., 2002)
   6061..6107    -  terminator     T7 terminator: transcription terminator for bacteriophage T7 RNA polymerase
   6125..6173    -  polyA_signal   poly(A) signal: synthetic polyadenylation signal
   6254..6557    +  enhancer       CMV enhancer: human cytomegalovirus immediate early enhancer
   6630..6647    -  promoter       CMV promoter (fragment): human cytomegalovirus (CMV) immediate early promoter
   6710..6761    +  promoter       CMVd2 promoter: truncated human cytomegalovirus (CMV) immediate early promoter that yields moderately reduced expression relative to the full-length promoter
