>Addgene plasmid #153811 | pGBW-m4252944 | addgene full sequence | sequence record 307379 | Ginkgo NGS Result
CACTTCTGCGCTCGGCCCTTCCGGCTGGCTGGTTTATTGCTGATAAATCTGGAGCCGGTGAGCGTGGGTC
TCGCGGTATCATTGCAGCACTGGGGCCAGATGGTAAGCCCTCCCGTATCGTAGTTATCTACACGACGGGG
AGTCAGGCAACTATGGATGAACGAAATAGACAGATCGCTGAGATAGGTGCCTCACTGATTAAGCATTGGT
AACCGATTCTAGGTGCATTGGCGCAGAAAAAAATGCCTGATGCGACGCTGCGCGTCTTATACTCCCACAT
ATGCCAGATTCAGCAACGGATACGGCTTCCCCAACTTGCCCACTTCCATACGTGTCCTCCTTACCAGAAA
TTTATCCTTAAGATCCCGAATCGTTTAAACTCGACTCTGGCTCTATCGAATCTCCGTCGTTTCGAGCTTA
CGCGAACAGCCGTGGCGCTCATTTGCTCGTCGGGCATCGAATCTCGTCAGCTATCGTCAGCTTACCTTTT
TGGCAGCGATCGCGGCTCCCGACATCTTGGACCATTAGCTCCACAGGTATCTTCTTCCCTCTAGTGGTCA
TAACAGCAGCTTCAGCTACCTCTCAATTCAAAAAACCCCTCAAGACCCGTTTAGAGGCCCCAAGGGGTTA
TGCTATCAATCGTTGCGTTACACACACAAAAAACCAACACACATCCATCTTCGATGGATAGCGATTTTAT
TATCTAACTGCTGATCGAGTGTAGCCAGATCTAGTAATCAATTACGGGGTCATTAGTTCATAGCCCATAT
ATGGAGTTCCGCGTTACATAACTTACGGTAAATGGCCCGCCTGGCTGACCGCCCAACGACCCCCGCCCAT
TGACGTCAATAATGACGTATGTTCCCATAGTAACGCCAATAGGGACTTTCCATTGACGTCAATGGGTGGA
GTATTTACGGTAAACTGCCCACTTGGCAGTACATCAAGTGTATCATATGCCAAGTACGCCCCCTATTGAC
GTCAATGACGGTAAATGGCCCGCCTGGCATTATGCCCAGTACATGACCTTATGGGACTTTCCTACTTGGC
AGTACATCTACGTATTAGTCATCGCTATTACCATGCTGATGCGGTTTTGGCAGTACATCAATGGGCGTGG
ATAGCGGTTTGACTCACGGGGATTTCCAAGTCTCCACCCCATTGACGTCAATGGGAGTTTGTTTTGGCAC
CAAAATCAACGGGACTTTCCAAAATGTCGTAACAACTCCGCCCCATTGACGCAAATGGGCGGTAGGCGTG
TACGGTGGGAGGTCTATATAAGCAGAGCTGGTTTAGTGAACCGTCAGATCAGATCTTTGTCGATCCTACC
ATCCACTCGACACACCCGCCAGCGGCCGCCACCATGTACTCATTCGTTTCGGAAGAGACAGGTACGTTAA
TAGTTAATAGCGTACTTCTTTTTCTTGCTTTCGTGGTATTCTTGCTAGTTACACTAGCCATCCTTACTGC
GCTTCGATTGTGTGCGTACTGCTGCAATATTGTTAACGTGAGTCTTGTAAAACCTTCTTTTTACGTTTAC
TCTCGTGTTAAAAATCTGAATTCTTCTAGAGTTCCTGATCTTCTGGTCGAAAACCTTTACTTTCAGTCGA
AAGAAACCGCGGCAGCTAAGTTCGAGAGGCAGCACATGGACAGTTAAGGATCCGCAGGCCTCTGCTAGCT
TGACTGACTGAGATACAGCGTACCTTCAGCTCACAGACATGATAAGATACATTGATGAGTTTGGACAAAC
CACAACTAGAATGCAGTGAAAAAAATGCTTTATTTGTGAAATTTGTGATGCTATTGCTTTATTTGTAACC
ATTATAAGCTGCAATAAACAAGTTAACAACAACAATTGCATTCATTTTATGTTTCAGGTTCAGGGGGAGG
TGTGGGAGGTTTTTTAAAGCAAGTAAAACCTCTACAAATGTGGTATTGGCCCATCTCTATCGGTATCGTA
GCATAACCCCTTGGGGCCTCTATATCGAAACTTAATTAACCAGTCAAGTCAGCTACTTGGCGAGATCGAC
TTGTCTGGGTTTCGACTACGCTCAGAATTGCGTCAGTCAAGTTCGATCTGGTCCTTGCTATTGCACCCGT
TCTCCGATTACGAGTTTCATTTAAATCATGTGAGCAAAAGGCCAGCAAAAGGCCAGGAACCGTAAAAAGG
CCGCGTTGCTGGCGTTTTTCCATAGGCTCCGCCCCCCTGACGAGCATCACAAAAATCGACGCTCAAGTCA
GAGGTGGCGAAACCCGACAGGACTATAAAGATACCAGGCGTTTCCCCCTGGAAGCTCCCTCGTGCGCTCT
CCTGTTCCGACCCTGCCGCTTACCGGATACCTGTCCGCCTTTCTCCCTTCGGGAAGCGTGGCGCTTTCTC
ATAGCTCACGCTGTAGGTATCTCAGTTCGGTGTAGGTCGTTCGCTCCAAGCTGGGCTGTGTGCACGAACC
CCCCGTTCAGCCCGACCGCTGCGCCTTATCCGGTAACTATCGTCTTGAGTCCAACCCGGTAAGACACGAC
TTATCGCCACTGGCAGCAGCCACTGGTAACAGGATTAGCAGAGCGAGGTATGTAGGCGGTGCTACAGAGT
TCTTGAAGTGGTGGCCTAACTACGGCTACACTAGAAGAACAGTATTTGGTATCTGCGCTCTGCTGAAGCC
AGTTACCTTCGGAAAAAGAGTTGGTAGCTCTTGATCCGGCAAACAAACCACCGCTGGTAGCGGTGGTTTT
TTTGTTTGCAAGCAGCAGATTACGCGCAGAAAAAAAGGATCTCAAGAAGATCCTTTGATCTTTTCTACGG
GGTCTGACGCTCAGTGGAACGAAAACTCACGTTAAGGGATTTTGGTCATGAGATTATCAAAAAGGATCTT
CACCTAGATCCTTTTAAATTAAAAATGAAGTTTTAAATCAATCTAAAGTATATATGAGTAAACTTGGTCT
GACAGTTACCAATGCTTAATCAGTGAGGCACCTATCTCAGCGATCTGTCTATTTCGTTCATCCATAGTTG
CATTTAAATTTCCGAACTCTCCAAGGCCCTCGTCGGAAAATCTTCAAACCTTTCGTCCGATCCATCTTGC
AGGCTACCTCTCGAACGAACTATCGCAAGTCTCTTGGCCGGCCTTGCGCCTTGGCTATTGCTTGGCAGCG
CCTATCGCCAGGTATTACTCCAATCCCGAATATCCGAGATCGGGATCACCCGAGAGAAGTTCAACCTACA
TCCTCAATCCCGATCTATCCGAGATCCGAGGAATATCGAAATCGGGGCGCGCCTGGCCTCCGCGCCGGGT
TTTGGCGCCTCCCGCGGGCGCCCCCCTCGTCACGGCGAGCGCTGCCACGTCAGACGAAGGGCGCAGGAGC
GTCCTGATCCTTCCGCCCGGACGCTCAGGACAGCGGCCCGCTGCTCATAAGACTCGGCCTTAGAACCCCA
GTATCAGCAGAAGGACATTTTAGGACGGGACTTGGGTGACTCTAGGGCACTGGTTTTCTTTCCAGAGAGC
GGAACAGGCGAGGAAAAGTAGTCCCTTCTCGGCGATTCTGCGGAGGGATCTCCGTGGGGCGGTGAACGCC
GATGATTATATAAGGACGCGCCGGGTGTGGCACAGCTAGTTCCGTCGCAGCCGGGATTTGGGTCGCGGTT
CTTGTTTGTGGATCGCTGTGATCGTCACTTGGTGAGTAGCGGGCTGCTGGGCTGGCCGGGGCTTTCGTGG
CCGCCGGGCCGCTCGGTGGGACGGAAGCGTGTGGAGAGACCGCCAAGGGCTGTAGTCTGGGTCCGCGAGC
AAGGTTGCCCTGAACTGGGGGTTGGGGGGAGCGCAGCAAAATGGCGGCTGTTCCCGAGTCTTGAATGGAA
GACGCTTGTGAGGCGGGCTGTGAGGTCGTTGAAACAAGGTGGGGGGCATGGTGGGCGGCAAGAACCCAAG
GTCTTGAGCCCTTCGCTAATGCGGGAAAGCTCTTATTCGGGTGAGATGGGCTGGGCACCATCTGGGGACC
CTGACGTGAAGTTTGTCACTGACTGGAGAACTCGGTTTGTCGTCTGTTGCGGGGGCGGCAGTTATGGCGG
TGCCGTTGGGCAGTGCACCCGTACCTTTGGGAGCGCGCGCCCTCGTCGTGTCGTGACGTCACCCGTTCTG
TTGGCTTATAATGCAGGGTGGGGCCACCTGCAGCTCAGCCGGTAGGTGTGCGGTAGGCTTTTCTCCGTCG
CAGGACGCAGGGTTCGGGCCTAGGGTAGGCTCTCCTGAATCGACAGGCGCCGGACCTCTGGTGAGGGGAG
GGATAAGTGAGGCGTCAGTTTCTTTGGTCGGTTTTATGTACCTATCTTCTTAAGTAGCTGAAGCTCCGGT
TTTGAACTATGCGCTCGGGGTTGGCGAGTGTGTTTTGTGAAGTTTTTTAGGCACCTTTTGAAATGTAATC
ATTTGGGTCAATATGTAATTTTCAGTGTTAGACTTGTAAATTGTCCGCTAAATTCTGGCCGTTTTTGGCT
TTTTTGTTAGACAACATGGGTAAAAAGCCTGAACTCACCGCGACGTCTGTCGAGAAGTTTCTGATCGAAA
AGTTCGACAGCGTCTCCGACCTGATGCAGCTCTCGGAGGGCGAAGAATCTCGTGCTTTCAGCTTCGATGT
AGGAGGGCGTGGATATGTCCTGCGGGTAAATAGCTGCGCCGATGGTTTCTACAAAGATCGTTATGTTTAT
CGGCACTTTGCATCCGCCGCGCTCCCGATTCCGGAAGTGCTTGACATTGGGGAGTTCAGCGAGAGCCTGA
CCTATTGCATCTCCCGCCGTGCACAGGGTGTCACGTTGCAAGACCTGCCTGAAACCGAACTGCCCGCTGT
TCTGCAGCCGGTCGCGGAGGCAATGGATGCCATCGCTGCCGCCGATCTTAGCCAGACGAGCGGGTTCGGC
CCATTCGGACCGCAAGGAATCGGTCAATACACTACATGGCGTGATTTCATATGCGCGATTGCTGATCCCC
ATGTGTATCACTGGCAAACTGTGATGGACGACACCGTCAGTGCGTCCGTCGCGCAGGCTCTCGATGAGCT
GATGCTTTGGGCCGAGGACTGCCCCGAAGTCCGGCACCTCGTGCACGCGGATTTCGGCTCCAACAATGTC
CTGACGGACAATGGCCGCATAACAGCGGTCATTGACTGGAGCGAGGCGATGTTCGGGGATTCCCAATACG
AGGTCGCCAACATCTTCTTCTGGAGGCCGTGGTTGGCTTGTATGGAGCAGCAGACGCGCTACTTCGAGCG
GAGGCATCCGGAGCTTGCAGGATCGCCCCGGCTCCGGGCGTATATGCTCCGCATTGGTCTTGACCAACTC
TATCAGAGCTTGGTTGACGGCAATTTCGATGATGCAGCTTGGGCGCAGGGTCGATGCGACGCAATCGTCC
GATCCGGAGCCGGGACTGTCGGGCGTACACAAATCGCCCGCAGAAGCGCCGCCGTCTGGACCGATGGCTG
TGTAGAAGTACTCGCCGATAGTGGAAACCGACGCCCCAGCACTCGTCCGAGGGCAAAGGAATAAGCTAGT
ATGTAAGCCTAGTCTTAGATAATAAAATCGCTATCCATCGAAGATGGATGTGTGTTGGTTTTTTGTGTGT
GTAACGCTAGGCGCGCCTGGTGTACCGAGAACGATCCTCTCAGTGCGAGTCTCGACGATCCATATCGTTG
CTTGGCAGTCAGCCAGTCGGAATCCAGCTTGGGACCCAGGAAGTCCAATCGTCAGATATTGTACTCAAGC
CTGGTCACGGCAGCGTACCGATCTGTTTAAACCTAGATATTGATAGTCTGATCGGTCAACGTATAATCGA
GTCCTAGCTTTTGCAAACATCTATCAAGAGACAGGATCAGCAGGAGGCTTTCGCATGAGTATTCAACATT
TCCGTGTCGCCCTTATTCCCTTTTTTGCGGCATTTTGCCTTCCTGTTTTTGCTCACCCAGAAACGCTGGT
GAAAGTAAAAGATGCTGAAGATCAGTTGGGTGCGCGAGTGGGTTACATCGAACTGGATCTCAACAGCGGT
AAGATCCTTGAGAGTTTTCGCCCCGAAGAACGYTTTCCAATGATGAGCACTTTTAAAGTTCTGCTATGTG
GCGCGGTATTATCCCGTATTGACGCCGGGCAAGAGCAACTCGGTCGCCGCATACACTATTCTCAGAATGA
CTTGGTTGAGTATTCACCAGTCACAGAAAAGCATCTTACGGATGGCATGACAGTAAGAGAATTATGCAGT
GCTGCCATAACCATGAGTGATAACACTGCGGCCAACTTACTTCTGACAACGATTGGAGGACCGAAGGAGC
TAACCGCTTTTTTGCACAACATGGGGGATCATGTAACTCGCCTTGATCGTTGGGAACCGGAGCTGAATGA
AGCCATACCAAACGACGAGCGTGACACCACGATGCCTGTAGCAATGGCAACAACSTTGCGCAAACTATTA
ACTGGCGAACTACTTACTCTAGCTTCCCGGCAACARTTRATAGACTGGATGGAGGCGGATAAAGTTGCAG
GAC
Features (pLannotate 1.2.2; 17 found; start..end, strand, type, name):
    225..361     +  terminator     rrnG terminator: transcription terminator from the E. coli ribosomal RNA rrnG operon (Albrechtsen et al., 1991)
    513..584     +  misc_feature   5' β-globin insulator: insulator upstream of the human β-globin locus (Farrell et al., 2002)
    589..635     -  terminator     T7 terminator: transcription terminator for bacteriophage T7 RNA polymerase
    653..701     -  polyA_signal   poly(A) signal: synthetic polyadenylation signal
    782..1085    +  enhancer       CMV enhancer: human cytomegalovirus immediate early enhancer
   1158..1175    -  promoter       CMV promoter (fragment): human cytomegalovirus (CMV) immediate early promoter
   1238..1289    +  promoter       CMVd2 promoter: truncated human cytomegalovirus (CMV) immediate early promoter that yields moderately reduced expression relative to the full-length promoter
   1364..1588    +  CDS            E: VEMP_SARS2 - Experimental evidence at protein level: Swiss-Prot protein existence level 1. Plays a central role in virus morphogenesis and assembly. Acts as a viroporin and self-assembles in host membranes forming pentameric protein-lipid pores that allow ion transport. Also plays a role in the induction of apoptosis (By similarity). Regulates the localization of S protein at cis-Golgi, the place of virus budding (PubMed:33229438). May act by slowing down the cell secretory pathway (PubMed:33229438). May interfere with tight-junction stability by interacting with host MPP5. This would result i
   1723..1844    -  polyA_signal   SV40 poly(A) signal: SV40 polyadenylation signal
   1867..1936    -  CDS            large T antigen (fragment): large T antigen from SV40 (simian virus 40)
   1959..1982    +  terminator     T7 terminator (fragment): transcription terminator for bacteriophage T7 RNA polymerase
   2187..2775    -  rep_origin     ori: high-copy-number ColE1/pMB1/pBR322/pUC origin of replication
   2947..3011    -  CDS            bla(M) (fragment): β-lactamase lacking the signal sequence; bla(M); allows cytosolic expression of β-lactamase
   3275..4492    +  promoter       UbC promoter: human ubiquitin C promoter
   4502..5523    +  CDS            HygR (fragment): hygromycin B phosphotransferase confers resistance to hygromycin
   5551..5599    +  polyA_signal   poly(A) signal: synthetic polyadenylation signal
   5865..212     +  CDS            AmpR (across the origin): β-lactamase; bla; confers resistance to ampicillin, carbenicillin, and related antibiotics
