[The description below was written by a language model from this plasmid's Addgene catalogue record and pLannotate feature annotations shown in this document.]
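Description:
pGBW-m4252944 is a mammalian expression plasmid carrying the wild-type envelope (E) gene of SARS-CoV-2, built on a pTwist_CMV_Hygro_6 backbone from which an AarI site was removed. It is propagated in E. coli through a high-copy ColE1/pUC-type origin and selected with ampicillin via a β-lactamase (AmpR) gene. For selection in mammalian cells, a separate cassette places a hygromycin B phosphotransferase gene under the human ubiquitin C (UbC) promoter, followed by a synthetic poly(A) signal.

The payload is the short E open reading frame (about 225 bp as annotated), which encodes the small viroporin involved in virion morphogenesis and assembly. It sits downstream of the CMV immediate-early enhancer and promoter elements and upstream of an SV40 polyadenylation signal. The catalogue entry states that the backbone supplies a C-terminal TEV-cleavable S-tag, which would allow detection or affinity capture of E and subsequent removal of the tag. This tag is not called out in either feature table, although there is unannotated space between the E coding sequence and the poly(A) signal. The expression unit is flanked by bacterial and phage terminators (rrnG, T7), an additional synthetic poly(A) signal and β-globin insulator elements, which help shield it from read-through transcription and neighbouring regulatory influences.

Two sequence records are provided. The depositor's full sequence (6,831 nt) annotates a 3′ β-globin insulator, a second rrnG terminator and a complete T7 terminator downstream of the insert. The sequencing-derived record (6,513 nt) is shorter and lacks these features, so the two do not fully agree in that region. The plasmid suits transient or hygromycin-selected stable expression of tagged E protein in mammalian cells.
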