Addgene plasmid #153811: pGBW-m4252944
Purpose: Mammalian expression plasmid for SARS-CoV-2 E (envelope)
Depositing lab: Ginkgo Bioworks & Benjie Chen. Depositing organization: Ginkgo Bioworks.
Backbone
  Vector backbone: pTwist_CMV_Hygro_6 with AarI site removed
  Backbone size w/o insert (bp): 6525
  Vector type: Mammalian Expression
  Selectable markers: Hygromycin
Growth in bacteria
  Bacterial resistance: Ampicillin, 100 μg/mL
  Growth temperature: 37°C
  Growth strain: DH5alpha
  Copy number: High Copy
Gene/Insert
  Gene/Insert name: SARS-CoV-2 E (envelope) (alt names: envelope protein; E protein)
  Species: Severe acute respiratory syndrome coronavirus 2
  Insert size (bp): 221
  Mutation: wt
  Entrez Gene: E (a.k.a. GU280_gp04)
  Promoter: CMV
  Tag / fusion protein: Cleavable TEV;S-tag (C terminal on backbone)
  Cloning method: Unknown
Resource information
  A portion of this plasmid was derived from a plasmid made by: GinkgoBioworks
Depositor comments: NCBI reference sequence: 43740570
How to cite: pGBW-m4252944 was a gift from Ginkgo Bioworks & Benjie Chen (Addgene plasmid # 153811 ; http://n2t.net/addgene:153811 ; RRID:Addgene_153811)
